>Addgene plasmid #11918 | pBS513 EF1alpha-cre | addgene full sequence | sequence record 163454 | Addgene NGS Result
ATGTCCAATTTACTGACCGTACACCAAAATTTGCCTGCATTACCGGTCGATGCAACGAGTGATGAGGTTC
GCAAGAACCTGATGGACATGTTCAGGGATCGCCAGGCGTTTTCTGAGCATACCTGGAAAATGCTTCTGTC
CGTTTGCCGGTCGTGGGCGGCATGGTGCAAGTTGAATAACCGGAAATGGTTTCCCGCAGAACCTGAAGAT
GTTCGCGATTATCTTCTATATCTTCAGGCGCGCGGTCTGGCAGTAAAAACTATCCAGCAACATTTGGGCC
AGCTAAACATGCTTCATCGTCGGTCCGGGCTGCCACGACCAAGTGACAGCAATGCTGTTTCACTGGTTAT
GCGGCGGATCCGAAAAGAAAACGTTGATGCCGGTGAACGTGCAAAACAGGCTCTAGCGTTCGAACGCACT
GATTTCGACCAGGTTCGTTCACTCATGGAAAATAGCGATCGCTGCCAGGATATACGTAATCTGGCATTTC
TGGGGATTGCTTATAACACCCTGTTACGTATAGCCGAAATTGCCAGGATCAGGGTTAAAGATATCTCACG
TACTGACGGTGGGAGAATGTTAATCCATATTGGCAGAACGAAAACGCTGGTTAGCACCGCAGGTGTAGAG
AAGGCACTTAGCCTGGGGGTAACTAAACTGGTCGAGCGATGGATTTCCGTCTCTGGTGTAGCTGATGATC
CGAATAACTACCTGTTTTGCCGGGTCAGAAAAAATGGTGTTGCCGCGCCATCTGCCACCAGCCAGCTATC
AACTCGCGCCCTGGAAGGGATTTTTGAAGCAACTCATCGATTGATTTACGGCGCTAAGGATGACTCTGGT
CAGAGATACCTGGCCTGGTCTGGACACAGTGCCCGTGTCGGAGCCGCGCGAGATATGGCCCGCGCTGGAG
TTTCAATACCGGAGATCATGCAAGCTGGTGGCTGGACCAATGTAAATATTGTCATGAACTATATCCGTAA
CCTGGATAGTGAAACAGGGGCAATGGTGCGCCTGCTGGAAGATGGCGATTAGCCATTAACGCGTAAATGA
TTGCTATAATTATTTGATATTTATGGTGACATATGAGAAAGGATTTCAACATCGACGGAAAATATGTAGT
GCTGTCTGTAAGCACTAATATTCAGTCGCCAGCCGTCATTGTCACTGTAAAGCTGAGCGATAGAATGCCT
GATATTGACTCAATATCCGTTGCGTTTCCTGTCAAAAGTATGCGTAGTGCTGAACATTTCGTGATGAATG
CCACCGAGGAAGAAGCACGGCGCGGTTTTGCTAAAGTGATGTCTGAGTTTGGCGAACTCTTGGGTAAGGT
TGGAATTGTCGAGGGATCTCGGAATGGACCCCAACTGCTCCTGCTCCACCGGTAAGACTCCCGATCCTTG
GTCTTTAGAATACCAAGTTGGGACCGCAGAGCGGAATCCCCGAGTTGTAGAGGCTTGGCGGGAATAGGCA
CCTTTAGTTGGCGATTCATTCCGGTTCTTTCTAGAATCCGCTCTTGCAAAAGCCTTCATTAGTTACGAGT
ATTGTCGAACGGGTCCTTTGGCGGGGTTGGGGCTAGGATTTAGACGCGCAAATGTCCGGTTCCTGATCAC
CCAGTTAGTGGGGACATCTGGGTTGAGTCCCAGGCATTACTAAACTTACTGTGAATTGCTTGAATTAAGA
AAGAGGTGAAGGACCTTTATGTCTTGGGACTCAAAGACATAATCCCTGACTTAACCTGTGAGGAGAAAAG
TGGGGCTAGGCTCCCTGCAGCTCCGAGGAGGACTTAGTGAACTGAGCCGGGACTCGTGGTGTTGGCCACT
GCTGTAATGCTGCCTCCCTCATGCTGTCTTCTTTCTCCTCCCCAGGCGGCTCCTGCACTTGCACCAGCTC
CTGCGCCTGCAAGAACTGCAAGTGCACCTCCTGCAAGAAGAGTGAGTTGGGACACCTTGGGTGGCGGCTA
AGGCTAGGGGCGGGGAACTCCTACAAAACTGGCTCTGAGAAATGTCCTTTGCTTCCCGGAGGCCATTGTA
TTGTCTCGGGGACAGAACTATACAGAGAACTATTTAAAAAAACCGAGGTCTTCTCTGTTGGGGACAGGAA
GCAGAGGTCTTCAGCCAGGCTGACCTCTTCCTCCTCCTTTCTAGGCTGCTGCTCCTGCTGTCCCGTGGGC
TGCTCCAAATGTGCCCAGGGCTGTGTCTGCAAAGGCGCCGCGGACAAGTGCACGTGCTGTGCCTGATGTG
ACGAACAGCGCTGCCACCACGTGTAAATAGTATCGGACCAACCCAGCGTCTTCCTATACAGTTCCACCCT
GTTTACTAAACCCCCGTTTTCTACCGAGTACGTGAATAATAAAAGCCTGTTTGAGTCTAACTCTGGTTTT
CTTGGTGTGGTTTGGCAATAAGAAACTGGGGTGACTTGATAGTCTGGGGATCTGGTTTTGGACCCCCTCG
TGCCTTTACCTCCCGCCTCTGGCCCTCACAGAGGGGTAATGTCTTTGGGTAAAGCCAAGCTATCCCATAA
GCTTCCTCATGGAAAACAGCTGTGTGCCTGGTCAGGTCTTGTGTTAGGGGAAGGGAGGGAGGGAGGGTGG
TCCTGGAAGACTTGATGTCCCATCCTGGAAGCACAGAAAATCTTATCATTTATATTCTCTTTGGATTCTG
GTTTCCTCTCACATTGTTGGGTATAAGGAGGTGGGTATGAAAATTAACATAGGGTGTCTCGTATGCTAGG
CAGGGACTAACACTGAACTAGATTCCAGAGGGGCTTTCTTGGCTGTTTTGACACAAGTTGCTTACCTTGT
CCTAGAACTCATTCTGCAGTCCAGTCTGACCTTGAGTTTTTGATTCTCCTGCCTCAGCTTCCCAAGTACC
TGGGATTACAGGAGTGACTGTGTCACCAGGCCATCTCCTATTCAGCCACCAAATGCAGACACTATTGCAT
ATGCCATCAAGATTTTGCTGAAAGGACCCTGATAAAGCTGTCTCCTGTGAGGCTTTGCCAGTGCCCAGCA
AACACAGAAGTGGATGCTCACAGTCAGCTATTGGATGGAACACAGGGCCCCCAATGGAGGAGCTAGAGAA
AGTACCCAAGGAGCTAAAGGGATCTGCAACCCTATAGGTGGAACAGCAATCTGAACTAACCAGTACCCCC
TGAACTCGTGTATCTAGCTTCGTATGTAGCAGAAGATGGCCTAGTTGGCCATCACTGGGAAGAGAGGACC
CTTGGTCTAGCAAACTATATGCCCCAGTTCAGGGGAAAGCCAGGGCCAAGAAGTGGGAGTGAGTGGGTAG
GGGAGCGGGGTGGGGGTAGGGGTGGGGTATAGGGGACTTTTGGGATAGCATTTGAAATATAAACGAAGAA
AATATCCAAAAAAAAAAAGATGGAAAAAAAAGTGATAAAGAGCGTGGGTCCTGCCTGTAATCAAGATATT
TGAGATGTAGCAGCAGGAAGGCCAGGAATTGGTCGAGGGTACCGAGCTCGAATTCACTGGCCGTCGTTTT
ACAACGTCGTGACTGGGAAAACCCTGGCGTTACCCAACTTAATCGCCTTGCAGCACATCCCCCTTTCGCC
AGCTGGCGTAATAGCGAAGAGGCCCGCACCGATCGCCCTTCCCAACAGTTGCGCAGCCTGAATGGCGAAT
GGCGCCTGATGCGGTATTTTCTCCTTACGCATCTGTGCGGTATTTCACACCGCATA
[95 nt withheld, positions 3697-3791]
T
[46 nt withheld, positions 3793-3838]
C
[141 nt withheld, positions 3840-3980]
CCTTTGACGTTGGAGTCCACGTTCTTT
[37 nt withheld, positions 4008-4044]
ACTCTATCTCGGGCTATTCTTTTGATTTATAAGGGATTTTGCCGATTTCGGTCTATTGGTTAAAAAATGA
GCTGATTTAACAAAAATTTAACGCGAATTTTAACAAAATATTAACGTTTACAATTTTATGGTGCACTCTC
AGTACAATCTGCTCTGATGCCGCATAGTTAAGCCAGCCCCGACACCCGCCAACACCCGCTGACGCGCCCT
GACGGGCTTGTCTGCTCCCGGCATCCGCTTACAGACAAGCTGTGACCGTCTCCGGGAGCTGCATGTGTCA
GAGGTTTTCACCGTCATCACCGAAACGCGCGAGACGAAAGGGCCTCGTGATACGCCTATTTTTATAGGTT
AATGTCATGATAATAATGGTTTCTTAGACGTCAGGTGGCACTTTTCGGGGAAATGTGCGCGGAACCCCTA
TTTGTTTATTTTTCTAAATACATTCAAATATGTATCCGCTCATGAGACAATAACCCTGATAAATGCTTCA
ATAATATTGAAAAAGGAAGAGTATGAGTATTCAACATTTCCGTGTCGCCCTTATTCCCTTTTTTGCGGCA
TTTTGCCTTCCTGTTTTTGCTCACCCAGAAACGCTGGTGAAAGTAAAAGATGCTGAAGATCAGTTGGGTG
CACGAGTGGGTTACATCGAACTGGATCTCAACAGCGGTAAGATCCTTGAGAGTTTTCGCCCCGAAGAACG
TTTTCCAATGATGAGCACTTTTAAAGTTCTGCTATGTGGCGCGGTATTATCCCGTATTGACGCCGGGCAA
GAGCAACTCGGTCGCCGCATACACTATTCTCAGAATGACTTGGTTGAGTACTCACCAGTCACAGAAAAGC
ATCTTACGGATGGCATGACAGTAAGAGAATTATGCAGTGCTGCCATAACCATGAGTGATAACACTGCGGC
CAACTTACTTCTGACAACGATCGGAGGACCGAAGGAGCTAACCGCTTTTTTGCACAACATGGGGGATCAT
GTAACTCGCCTTGATCGTTGGGAACCGGAGCTGAATGAAGCCATACCAAACGACGAGCGTGACACCACGA
TGCCTGTAGCAATGGCAACAACGTTGCGCAAACTATTAACTGGCGAACTACTTACTCTAGCTTCCCGGCA
ACAATTAATAGACTGGATGGAGGCGGATAAAGTTGCAGGACCACTTCTGCGCTCGGCCCTTCCGGCTGGC
TGGTTTATTGCTGATAAATCTGGAGCCGGTGAGCGTGGGTCTCGCGGTATCATTGCAGCACTGGGGCCAG
ATGGTAAGCCCTCCCGTATCGTAGTTATCTACACGACGGGGAGTCAGGCAACTATGGATGAACGAAATAG
ACAGATCGCTGAGATAGGTGCCTCACTGATTAAGCATTGGTAACTGTCAGACCAAGTTTACTCATATATA
CTTTAGATTGATTTAAAACTTCATTTTTAATTTAAAAGGATCTAGGTGAAGATCCTTTTTGATAATCTCA
TGACCAAAATCCCTTAACGTGAGTTTTCGTTCCACTGAGCGTCAGACCCCGTAGAAAAGATCAAAGGATC
TTCTTGAGATCCTTTTTTTCTGCGCGTAATCTGCTGCTTGCAAACAAAAAAACCACCGCTACCAGCGGTG
GTTTGTTTGCCGGATCAAGAGCTACCAACTCTTTTTCCGAAGGTAACTGGCTTCAGCAGAGCGCAGATAC
CAAATACTGTTCTTCTAGTGTAGCCGTAGTTAGGCCACCACTTCAAGAACTCTGTAGCACCGCCTACATA
CCTCGCTCTGCTAATCCTGTTACCAGTGGCTGCTGCCAGTGGCGATAAGTCGTGTCTTACCGGGTTGGAC
TCAAGACGATAGTTACCGGATAAGGCGCAGCGGTCGGGCTGAACGGGGGGTTCGTGCACACAGCCCAGCT
TGGAGCGAACGACCTACACCGAACTGAGATACCTACAGCGTGAGCTATGAGAAAGCGCCACGCTTCCCGA
AGGGAGAAAGGCGGACAGGTATCCGGTAAGCGGCAGGGTCGGAACAGGAGAGCGCACGAGGGAGCTTCCA
GGGGGAAACGCCTGGTATCTTTATAGTCCTGTCGGGTTTCGCCACCTCTGACTTGAGCGTCGATTTTTGT
GATGCTCGTCAGGGGGGCGGAGCCTATGGAAAAACGCCAGCAACGCGGCCTTTTTACGGTTCCTGGCCTT
TTGCTGGCCTTTTGCTCACATGTTCTTTCCTGCGTTATCCCCTGATTCTGTGGATAACCGTATTACCGCC
TTTGAGTGAGCTGATACCGCTCGCCGCAGCCGAACGACCGAGCGCAGCGAGTCAGTGAGCGAGGAAGCGG
AAGAGCGCCCAATACGCAAACCGCCTCTCCCCGCGCGTTGGCCGATTCATTAATGCAGCTGGCACGACAG
GTTTCCCGACTGGAAAGCGGGCAGTGAGCGCAACGCAATTAATGTGAGTTAGCTCACTCATTAGGCACCC
CAGGCTTTACACTTTATGCTTCCGGCTCGTATGTTGTGTGGAATTGTGAGCGGATAACAATTTCACACAG
GAAACAGCTATGACCATGATTACGCCAAGCTTTGCAAAGATGGATAAAGTTTTAAACAGAGAGGAATCTT
TGCAGCTAATGGACCTTCTAGGTCTTGAAAGGAGTGGGAATTGGCTCCGGTGCCCGTCAGTGGGCAGAGC
GCACATCGCCCACAGTCCCCGAGAAGTTGGGGGGAGGGGTCGGCAATTGAACCGGTGCCTAGAGAAGGTG
GCGCGGGGTAAACTGGGAAAGTGATGTCGTGTACTGGCTCCGCCTTTTTCCCGAGGGTGGGGGAGAACCG
TATATAAGTGCAGTAGTCGCCGTGAACGTTCTTTTTCGCAACGGGTTTGCCGCCAGAACACAGGTAAGTG
CCGTGTGTGGTTCCCGCGGGCCTGGCCTCTTTACGGGTTATGGCCCTTGCGTGCCTTGAATTACTTCCAC
CTGGCTGCAGTACGTGATTCTTGATCCCGAGCTTCGGGTTGGAAGTGGGTGGGAGAGTTCGAGGCCTTGC
GCTTAAGGAGCCCCTTCGCCTCGTGCTTGAGTTGAGGCCTGGCCTGGGCGCTGGGGCCGCCGCGTGCGAA
TCTGGTGGCACCTTCGCGCCTGTCTCGCTGCTTTCGATAAGTCTCTAGCCATTTAAAATTTTTGATGACC
TGCTGCGACGCTTTTTTTCTGGCAAGATAGTCTTGTAAATGCGGGCCAAGATCTGCACACTGGTATTTCG
GTTTTTGGGGCCGCGGGCGGCGACGGGGCCCGTGCGTCCCAGCGCACATGTTCGGCGAGGCGGGGCCTGC
GAGCGCGGCCACCGAGAATCGGACGGGGGTAGTCTCAAGCTGGCCGGCCTGCTCTGGTGCCTGGCCTCGC
GCCGCCGTGTATCGCCCCGCCCTGGGCGGCAAGGCTGGCCCGGTCGGCACCAGTTGCGTGAGCGGAAAGA
TGGCCGCTTCCCGGCCCTGCTGCAGGGAGCTCAAAATGGAGGACGCGGCGCTCGGGAGAGCGGGCGGGTG
AGTCACCCACACAAAGGAAAAGGGCCTTTCCGTCCTCAGCCGTCGCTTCATGTGACTCCACGGAGTACCG
GGCGCCGTCCAGGCACCTCGATTAGTTCTCGAGCTTTTGGAGTACGTCGTCTTTAGGTTGGGGGGAGGGG
TTTTATGCGATGGAGTTTCCCCACACTGAGTGGGTGGAGACTGAAGTTAGGCCAGCTTGGCACTTGATGT
AATTCTCCTTGGAATTTGCCCTTTTTGAGTTTGGATCTTGGTTCATTCTCAAGCCTCAGACAGTGGTTCA
AAGTTTTTTTCTTCCATTTCAGGTGTCGTGAGGAATTGGATCCAGATTCGAGGGGCAGAGCCGATCCTGT
ACACTTTACTTAAAACCATTATCTGAGTGTGAA
Features (pLannotate 1.2.2; 18 found; start..end, strand, type, name):
      1..1032    +  CDS            Cre: site-specific recombinase Cre is a site-specific recombinase from bacteriophage P1. Recombination occurs at loxP sequences.
   1865..1933    +  CDS            MT1B_HORSE (fragment): Experimental evidence at protein level: Swiss-Prot protein existence level 1. Metallothioneins have a high content of cysteine residues that bind various heavy metals; these proteins are transcriptionally regulated by both heavy metals and glucocorticoids. From Equus caballus (Horse).
   2147..2233    +  CDS            MT1B_HORSE (fragment): Experimental evidence at protein level: Swiss-Prot protein existence level 1. Metallothioneins have a high content of cysteine residues that bind various heavy metals; these proteins are transcriptionally regulated by both heavy metals and glucocorticoids. From Equus caballus (Horse).
   2842..2863    +  polyA_signal   hGH poly(A) signal (fragment): human growth hormone polyadenylation signal
   3482..3639    +  CDS            lacZα (fragment): LacZα fragment of β-galactosidase; lacZ fragment
   3645..3696    -  misc_feature   bom (fragment): basis of mobility region from pBR322
   3715..4170    +  rep_origin     f1 ori (sequence partly withheld): f1 bacteriophage origin of replication; arrow indicates direction of (+) strand synthesis
   4171..4220    -  misc_feature   bom (fragment): basis of mobility region from pBR322
   4322..4357    -  CDS            rop (fragment): Rop protein, which maintains plasmids at low copy number; rop
   4452..4556    +  promoter       AmpR promoter: bla
   4557..5417    +  CDS            AmpR: β-lactamase; bla; confers resistance to ampicillin, carbenicillin, and related antibiotics
   5588..6176    +  rep_origin     ori: high-copy-number ColE1/pMB1/pBR322/pUC origin of replication
   6359..6451    +  CDS            lacI (fragment): lac repressor; lacI; The lac repressor binds to the lac operator to inhibit transcription in E. coli. This inhibition can be relieved by adding lactose or isopropyl-β-D-thiogalactopyranoside (IPTG).
   6464..6485    +  protein_bind   CAP binding site: CAP binding activates transcription in the presence of cAMP. E. coli catabolite activator protein
   6500..6530    +  promoter       lac promoter: promoter for the E. coli lac operon
   6538..6554    +  protein_bind   lac operator: The lac repressor binds to the lac operator to inhibit transcription in E. coli. This inhibition can be relieved by adding lactose or isopropyl-β-D-thiogalactopyranoside (IPTG). lac repressor encoded by lacI
   6604..6670    +  CDS            small t antigen (fragment): SV40 (simian virus 40) small t antigen
   6677..7855    +  promoter       EF-1α promoter: strong constitutive promoter for human elongation factor EF-1α
