[The description below was written by a language model from this plasmid's Addgene catalogue record and pLannotate feature annotations shown in this document.]
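Description:
pBS513 EF1alpha-cre is a mammalian expression plasmid that produces wild-type Cre recombinase from bacteriophage P1 under the strong constitutive human elongation factor-1 alpha (EF-1α) promoter. The record does not name a parental backbone. The annotated sequence of about 7.9 kb shows a pUC/pBR322-type bacterial scaffold with a high-copy ColE1/pMB1 origin, an ampicillin resistance gene (β-lactamase) with its own promoter, an f1 phage origin, and remnants of the lac region (lac promoter/operator, CAP site, lacZα and lacI fragments). No mammalian selection marker is annotated, which fits transient expression use.

On the circular map the EF-1α promoter lies directly upstream of the roughly 1 kb cre open reading frame. The depositor notes that the sequence upstream of the start codon was modified to a Kozak context to raise translation. Downstream of cre, the annotation software detects short metallothionein-like coding fragments and a small match to the human growth hormone polyadenylation signal. These presumably belong to the 3′ processing region of the cassette, but the record does not describe them. A short SV40 small t antigen fragment sits just ahead of the promoter.

Cre catalyses recombination between loxP sites, so the plasmid is used to excise, invert or otherwise rearrange floxed sequences in cultured cells. The depositor reports very strong expression in many cell types, including mouse embryonic stem cells, and recommends it over an earlier CMV-driven Cre plasmid for cell culture work. It is described as unsuitable for making transgenic mice, because EF-1α transgenes are often inactive in many tissues.
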