Addgene plasmid #11918: pBS513 EF1alpha-cre
Purpose: Expresses Cre under the control of the elongation factor-1 alpha (EF1alpha) promoter; includes upstream Kozak modification to increase expression.
Depositing lab: Brian Sauer. Depositing organization: National Institute of Diabetes & Digestive & Kidney Diseases (NIDDK). Publication: GFPcre fusion vectors with enhanced expression. Le Y, Miller JL, Sauer B. Anal Biochem. 1999 Jun 1. 270(2):334-6. 10.1006/abio.1999.4110 PubMed 10334853.
Backbone
  Vector backbone: na
  Backbone size w/o insert (bp): 6600
  Vector type: Mammalian Expression, Cre/Lox
Growth in bacteria
  Bacterial resistance: Ampicillin, 100 μg/mL
  Growth temperature: 37°C
  Growth strain: DH5alpha
  Copy number: High Copy
Gene/Insert
  Gene/Insert name: cre
  Species: bacteriophage P1
  Insert size (bp): 1100
  Entrez Gene: cre (a.k.a. P1_gp003)
  Promoter: EF1alpha
  Cloning method: Restriction Enzyme; 5′ cloning site n/a (unknown if destroyed); 3′ cloning site n/a (unknown if destroyed)
  Sequencing primers: 5′ na
Terms and licenses: Academic/Nonprofit Terms; Industry Terms: Not Available to Industry
Depositor comments: pBS513 carries the wt cre gene under the control of the elongation factor-1 alpha (EF-1 alpha) promoter. The construct carries an upstream Kozak modification to increase expression. The resulting construct provides very strong expression in many different types of cells, including murine embryonic stem (ES) cells. For cell culture work this construct is recommended as a replacement for the CMV-cre construct pBS185 as it provides much stronger expression. However, pBS513 is not suitable for use in transgenic mice as such EF-1 alpha transgene constructs are often inactive in many tissues. Please note: The following enzymes are NOT single cutters: PstI, AflIII, and SacI. We do not suggest using these enzymes for cloning.
How to cite: pBS513 EF1alpha-cre was a gift from Brian Sauer (Addgene plasmid # 11918 ; http://n2t.net/addgene:11918 ; RRID:Addgene_11918)
