>Addgene plasmid #11918 | pBS513 EF1alpha-cre | addgene partial sequence | sequence record 121220 | EF1a-F 5'-TCAAGCCTCAGACAGTGGTTC-3'
CATTTCAGGTGTCGTGAGGAATTGGATCCAGATTCGAGGGGCAGAGCCGATCCTGTACACTTTACTTAAA
ACCATTATCTGAGTGTGAAATGTCCAATTTACTGACCGTACACCAAAATTTGCCTGCATTACCGGTCGAT
GCAACGAGTGATGAGGTTCGCAAGAACCTGATGGACATGTTCAGGGATCGCCAGGCGTTTTCTGAGCATA
CCTGGAAAATGCTTCTGTCCGTTTGCCGGTCGTGGGCGGCATGGTGCAAGTTGAATAACCGGAAATGGTT
TCCCGCAGAACCTGAAGATGTTCGCGATTATCTTCTATATCTTCAGGCGCGCGGTCTGGCAGTAAAAACT
ATCCAGCAACATTTGGGCCAGCTAAACATGCTTCATCGTCGGTCCGGGCTGCCACGACCAAGTGACAGCA
ATGCTGTTTCACTGGTTATGCGGCGGATCCGAAAAGAAAACGTTGATGCCGGTGAACGTGCAAAACAGGC
TCTAGCGTTCGAACGCACTGATTTCGACCAGGTTCGTTCACTCATGGAAAATAGCGATCGCTGCCAGGAT
ATACGTAATCTGGCATTTCTGGGGATTGCTTATAACACCCTGTTACGTATAGCCGAAATTGCCAGGATCA
GGGTTAAAGATATCTCACGTACTGACGGTGGGAGAATGTTAATCCATATTGGCAGAACGAAAACGCTGGT
TAGCACCGCAGGTGTAGAGAAGGCACTTAGCCTGGGGGTAACTAAACTGGTCGAGCGATGGATTTCCGTC
TCTGGTGTAGCTGATGATCCGAATAACTACCTGTTTTGCCGGGTCAGAAAAAATGGTGTTGCCGCGCCAT
CTGCCACCAGCCAGCTATCAACTCGCGCCCTGGAAGGGATTTTTGAAGCAACTCATCGATTGATTTACGG
CGCTAAGGATGACTCTGGTCAGAGATACCTGGCCTGGTCTGGACACAGTGCCCGTGTCGGAGCCGCGCGA
GATATGGCCCGCGCTGGAGTTTCAATACCGGAGATCATGCAAGCTGGTGGCTGGACCAATGTAAATATTG
T
