>Addgene plasmid #11918 | pBS513 EF1alpha-cre | addgene partial sequence | sequence record 121221 | Cre-F 5'-tttacggcgctaaggatgac-3'
CTGGCCTGGTCTGGACACAGTGCCCGTGTCGGAGCCGCGCGAGATATGGCCCGCGCTGGAGTTTCAATAC
CGGAGATCATGCAAGCTGGTGGCTGGACCAATGTAAATATTGTCATGAACTATATCCGTAACCTGGATAG
TGAAACAGGGGCAATGGTGCGCCTGCTGGAAGATGGCGATTAGCCATTAACGCGTAAATGATTGCTATAA
TTATTTGATATTTATGGTGACATATGAGAAAGGATTTCAACATCGACGGAAAATATGTAGTGCTGTCTGT
AAGCACTAATATTCAGTCGCCAGCCGTCATTGTCACTGTAAAGCTGAGCGATAGAATGCCTGATATTGAC
TCAATATCCGTTGCGTTTCCTGTCAAAAGTATGCGTAGTGCTGAACATTTCGTGATGAATGCCACCGAGG
AAGAAGCACGGCGCGGTTTTGCTAAAGTGATGTCTGAGTTTGGCGAACTCTTGGGTAAGGTTGGAATTGT
CGAGGGATCTCGGAATGGACCCCAACTGCTCCTGCTCCACCGGTAAGACTCCCGATCCTTGGTCTTTAGA
ATACCAAGTTGGGACCGCAGAGCGGAATCCCCGAGTTGTAGAGGCTTGGCGGGAATAGGCACCTTTAGTT
GGCGATTCATTCCGGTTCTTTCTAGAATCCGCTCTTGCAAAAGCCTTCATTAGTTACGAGTATTGTCGAA
CGGGTCCTTTGGCGGGGTTGGGGCTAGGATTTAGACGCGCAAATGTCCGGTTCCTGATCACCCAGTTAGT
GGGGACATCTGGGTTGAGTCCCAGGCATTACTAAACTTACTGTGAATTGCTTGAATTAAGAAAGAGGTGA
AGGACCTTTATGTCTTGGGACTCAAAGACATAATCCCTGACTTAACCTGTGAGGAGAAAAGTGGGGCTAG
GCTCCCTGCAGCTCCGAGGAGGACTTAGTGAACTGAGCCGGGACTCGTGGTGTTGGCCACTGCTGTAATG
CTGCCTCCCTCATGCTGTCTTCTTTCTCCTCCCCAGGCGGCTCCTGCACTTGCACCAGCTCCTGCGCC
